>Addgene plasmid #112577 | pExp-Trx | addgene full sequence | sequence record 217212 | Addgene NGS Result
TAATACGACTCACTATAGGGAATTGTGAGCGGATAACAATTCCTCTAGAAATAATTTTGTTTAACTTTAA
GAAGGAGATATATCCATGAATCACCATCACCATCACCATCACCATTCTGGCACTAGTGGCAGCGATAAAA
TTATTCACCTGACTGACGACAGTTTTGACACGGATGTACTCAAAGCGGACGGGGCGATCCTCGTCGATTT
CTGGGCAGAGTGGTGCGGTCCGTGCAAAATGATCGCCCCGATTCTGGATGAAATCGCTGACGAATATCAG
GGCAAACTGACCGTTGCAAAACTGAACATCGATCAAAACCCTGGCACTGCGCCGAAATATGGCATCCGTG
GTATCCCGACTCTGCTGCTGTTCAAAAACGGTGAAGTGGCGGCAACCAAAGTGGGTGCACTGTCTAAAGG
TCAGTTGAAAGAGTTCCTCGACGCTAACCTGGCCAGCGGTACCGAAAACCTGTACTTCCAGTGAGACCTT
AATTAACTCGAGCGCATGGAGCCACCCGCAGTTCGAAAAATAAGCTTGAGTATTCTATAGTGTCACCTAA
ATCCCAGCTTGATCCGGCTGCTAACAAAGCCCGAAAGGAAGCTGAGTTGGCTGCTGCCACCGCTGAGCAA
TAACTAGCATAACCCCTTGGGGCCTCTAAACGGGTCTTGAGGGGTTTTTTGCTGAAAGGAGGAACTATAT
CCGGATAACCTGGCGTAATAGCGAAGAGGCCCGCACCGATCGCCCTTCCCAACAGTTGCGCAGCCTGAAT
GGCGAATGGAAATTGTAAGCGTTAATATTTTGTTAAAATTCGCGTTAAATTTTTGTTAAATCAGCTCATT
TTTTAACCAATAGGCCGAAATCGGCAAAATCCCTTATAAATCAAAAGAATAGACCGAGATAGGGT
[37 nt withheld, positions 906-942]
AAAGAACGTGGACTCCAACGTCAAAGG
[32 nt withheld, positions 970-1001]
AGCTTGCATGCCTGCAGGTCGGAAGCATAAAGTGTAAAGCCTGGGGTGCCTAATGAGTGAGCTAACTTAC
ATTAATTGCGTTGCGCTCACTGCCCGCTTTCCAGTCGGGAAACCTGTCGTGCCAGCTGCATTAATGAATC
GGCCAACGCGCGGGGAGAGGCGGTTTGCGTATTGGGCGCCAGGGTGGTTTTTCTTTTCACCAGTGAGACG
GGCAACAGCTGATTGCCCTTCACCGCCTGGCCCTGAGAGAGTTGCAGCAAGCGGTCCACGCTGGTTTGCC
CCAGCAGGCGAAAATCCTGTTTGATGGTGGTTAACGGCGGGATATAACATGAGCTGTCTTCGGTATCGTC
GTATCCCACTACCGAGATATCCGCACCAACGCGCAGCCCGGACTCGGTAATGGCGCGCATTGCGCCCAGC
GCCATCTGATCGTTGGCAACCAGCATCGCAGTGGGAACGATGCCCTCATTCAGCATTTGCATGGTTTGTT
GAAAACCGGACATGGCACTCCAGTCGCCTTCCCGTTCCGCTATCGGCTGAATTTGATTGCGAGTGAGATA
TTTATGCCAGCCAGCCAGACGCAGACGCGCCGAGACAGAACTTAATGGGCCCGCTAACAGCGCGATTTGC
TGGTGACCCAATGCGACCAGATGCTCCACGCCCAGTCGCGTACCGTCTTCATGGGAGAAAATAATACTGT
TGATGGGTGTCTGGTCAGAGACATCAAGAAATAACGCCGGAACATTAGTGCAGGCAGCTTCCACAGCAAT
GGCATCCTGGTCATCCAGCGGATAGTTAATGATCAGCCCACTGACGCGTTGCGCGAGAAGATTGTGCACC
GCCGCTTTACAGGCTTCGACGCCGCTTCGTTCTACCATCGACACCACCACGCTGGCACCCAGTTGATCGG
CGCGAGATTTAATCGCCGCGACAATTTGCGACGGCGCGTGCAGGGCCAGACTGGAGGTGGCAACGCCAAT
CAGCAACGACTGTTTGCCCGCCAGTTGTTGTGCCACGCGGTTGGGAATGTAATTCAGCTCCGCCATCGCC
GCTTCCACTTTTTCCCGCGTTTTCGCAGAAACGTGGCTGGCCTGGTTCACCACGCGGGAAACGGTCTGAT
AAGAGACACCGGCATACTCTGCGACATCGTATAACGTTACTGGTTTCACATTCACCACCCTGAATTGACT
CTCTTCCGGGCGCTATCATGCCATACCGCGAAAGGTTTTGCACCATTCGATGGTGTCGGCGAGCTCGAAT
TGTGAACCATCACCCT
[91 nt withheld, positions 2278-2368]
G
[124 nt withheld, positions 2370-2493]
CCTGATGCGGTATTTTCTCCTTACGCATCTGTGCGGTATTTCACACCGCATATGGTGCACTCTCAGTACA
ATCTGCTCTGATGCCGCATAGTTAAGCCAGCCCCGACACCCGCCAACACCCGCTGACGCGCCCTGACGGG
CTTGTCTGCTCCCGGCATCCGCTTACAGACAAGCTGTGACCGTCTCCGGGAGCTGCATGTGTCAGAGGTT
TTCACCGTCATCACCGAAACGCGCGAGACGAAAGGGCCTCGTGATACGCCTATTTTTATAGGTTAATGTC
ATGATAATAATGGTTTCTTAGACGTCAGGTGGCACTTTTCGGGGAAATGTGCGCGGAACCCCTATTTGTT
TATTTTTCTAAATACATTCAAATATGTATCCGCTCATGAGACAATAACCCTGATAAATGCTTCAATAATA
TTGAAAAAGGAAGAGTATGAGTATTCAACATTTCCGTGTCGCCCTTATTCCCTTTTTTGCGGCATTTTGC
CTTCCTGTTTTTGCTCACCCAGAAACGCTGGTGAAAGTAAAAGATGCTGAAGATCAGTTGGGTGCACGAG
TGGGTTACATCGAACTGGATCTCAACAGCGGTAAGATCCTTGAGAGTTTTCGCCCCGAAGAACGTTTTCC
AATGATGAGCACTTTTAAAGTTCTGCTATGTGGCGCGGTATTATCCCGTATTGACGCCGGGCAAGAGCAA
CTCGGTCGCCGCATACACTATTCTCAGAATGACTTGGTTGAGTACTCACCAGTCACAGAAAAGCATCTTA
CGGATGGCATGACAGTAAGAGAATTATGCAGTGCTGCCATAACCATGAGTGATAACACTGCGGCCAACTT
ACTTCTGACAACGATCGGAGGACCGAAGGAGCTAACCGCTTTTTTGCACAACATGGGGGATCATGTAACT
CGCCTTGATCGTTGGGAACCGGAGCTGAATGAAGCCATACCAAACGACGAGCGTGACACCACGATGCCTG
TAGCAATGGCAACAACGTTGCGCAAACTATTAACTGGCGAACTACTTACTCTAGCTTCCCGGCAACAATT
AATAGACTGGATGGAGGCGGATAAAGTTGCAGGACCACTTCTGCGCTCGGCCCTTCCGGCTGGCTGGTTT
ATTGCTGATAAATCTGGAGCCGGTGAGCGTGGTTCTCGCGGTATCATTGCAGCACTGGGGCCAGATGGTA
AGCCCTCCCGTATCGTAGTTATCTACACGACGGGGAGTCAGGCAACTATGGATGAACGAAATAGACAGAT
CGCTGAGATAGGTGCCTCACTGATTAAGCATTGGTAACTGTCAGACCAAGTTTACTCATATATACTTTAG
ATTGATTTAAAACTTCATTTTTAATTTAAAAGGATCTAGGTGAAGATCCTTTTTGATAATCTCATGACCA
AAATCCCTTAACGTGAGTTTTCGTTCCACTGAGCGTCAGACCCCGTAGAAAAGATCAAAGGATCTTCTTG
AGATCCTTTTTTTCTGCGCGTAATCTGCTGCTTGCAAACAAAAAAACCACCGCTACCAGCGGTGGTTTGT
TTGCCGGATCAAGAGCTACCAACTCTTTTTCCGAAGGTAACTGGCTTCAGCAGAGCGCAGATACCAAATA
CTGTTCTTCTAGTGTAGCCGTAGTTAGGCCACCACTTCAAGAACTCTGTAGCACCGCCTACATACCTCGC
TCTGCTAATCCTGTTACCAGTGGCTGCTGCCAGTGGCGATAAGTCGTGTCTTACCGGGTTGGACTCAAGA
CGATAGTTACCGGATAAGGCGCAGCGGTCGGGCTGAACGGGGGGTTCGTGCACACAGCCCAGCTTGGAGC
GAACGACCTACACCGAACTGAGATACCTACAGCGTGAGCTATGAGAAAGCGCCACGCTTCCCGAAGGGAG
AAAGGCGGACAGGTATCCGGTAAGCGGCAGGGTCGGAACAGGAGAGCGCACGAGGGAGCTTCCAGGGGGA
AACGCCTGGTATCTTTATAGTCCTGTCGGGTTTCGCCACCTCTGACTTGAGCGTCGATTTTTGTGATGCT
CGTCAGGGGGGCGGAGCCTATGGAAAAACGCCAGCAACGCGGCCTTTTTACGGTTCCTGGCCTTTTGCTG
GCCTTTTGCTCACATGTTCTTTCCTGCGTTATCCCCTGATTCTGTGGATAACCGTATTACCGCCTTTGAG
TGAGCTGATACCGCTCGCCGCAGCCGAACGACCGAGCGCAGCGAGTCAGTGAGCGAGGAAGCGGAAGAGC
GCCCAATACGCAAACCGCCTCTCCCCGCGCGTTGGCCGATTCATTAATGCAGCTGAT
Features (pLannotate 1.2.2; 24 found; start..end, strand, type, name):
      1..19      +  promoter       T7 promoter: promoter for bacteriophage T7 RNA polymerase
     19..43      +  protein_bind   lac operator: The lac repressor binds to the lac operator to inhibit transcription in E. coli. This inhibition can be relieved by adding lactose or isopropyl-β-D-thiogalactopyranoside (IPTG). lac repressor encoded by lacI
     56..78      +  RBS            RBS: efficient ribosome binding site from bacteriophage T7 gene 10 (Olins and Rangwala, 1989)
     92..115     +  CDS            8xHis: 8xHis affinity tag
    131..454     +  CDS            TrxA: E. coli thioredoxin; trxA
    464..481     +  CDS            TEV site (fragment): tobacco etch virus (TEV) protease recognition and cleavage site
    507..529     +  CDS            Strep-Tag II (fragment): peptide that binds Strep-Tactin®, an engineered form of streptavidin
    544..562     -  promoter       SP6 promoter: promoter for bacteriophage SP6 RNA polymerase
    577..626     +  CDS            SET1 (fragment): solubility-enhancement tag derived from T7 phage gene 10B
    634..681     +  terminator     T7 terminator: transcription terminator for bacteriophage T7 RNA polymerase
    710..776     +  CDS            lacZα (fragment): LacZα fragment of β-galactosidase; lacZ fragment
    780..1001    -  rep_origin     M13 ori (fragment) (sequence partly withheld): M13 bacteriophage origin of replication; arrow indicates direction of (+) strand synthesis
   1002..1022    -  misc_feature   MCS (fragment): pUC18/19 multiple cloning site
   1021..1039    -  promoter       lac UV5 promoter (fragment): E. coli lac promoter with an "up" mutation
   1054..1075    -  protein_bind   CAP binding site: CAP binding activates transcription in the presence of cAMP. E. coli catabolite activator protein
   1088..2170    -  CDS            lacI: lac repressor; lacI; The lac repressor binds to the lac operator to inhibit transcription in E. coli. This inhibition can be relieved by adding lactose or isopropyl-β-D-thiogalactopyranoside (IPTG).
   2171..2248    -  promoter       lacIq promoter: lacI (mutant); In the lacIq allele, a single base change in the promoter boosts expression of the lacI gene about 10-fold.
   2263..2493    -  rep_origin     f1 ori (fragment) (sequence partly withheld): f1 bacteriophage origin of replication; arrow indicates direction of (+) strand synthesis
   2494..2593    -  misc_feature   bom (fragment): basis of mobility region from pBR322
   2695..2730    -  CDS            rop (fragment): Rop protein, which maintains plasmids at low copy number; rop
   2825..2929    +  promoter       AmpR promoter: bla
   2930..3790    +  CDS            AmpR: β-lactamase; bla; confers resistance to ampicillin, carbenicillin, and related antibiotics
   3961..4549    +  rep_origin     ori: high-copy-number ColE1/pMB1/pBR322/pUC origin of replication
   4732..4788    +  CDS            lacI (fragment): lac repressor; lacI; The lac repressor binds to the lac operator to inhibit transcription in E. coli. This inhibition can be relieved by adding lactose or isopropyl-β-D-thiogalactopyranoside (IPTG).
