[The description below was written by a language model from this plasmid's Addgene catalogue record and pLannotate feature annotations shown in this document.]
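Description:
pExp-Trx is an empty bacterial expression backbone derived from pOP2S, designed for producing recombinant proteins in E. coli as thioredoxin fusions. It carries no insert. The plasmid is about 4.8 kb, replicates from a high-copy ColE1/pUC-type origin and is selected with ampicillin through the β-lactamase (AmpR) gene and its own promoter. Only a short fragment of rop is annotated, which fits the recorded high copy number. The table also lists partial f1/M13 origin, bom, lacZα, pUC MCS and SET1 matches, plus a reverse-oriented SP6 promoter. These appear to be backbone remnants, and the record assigns them no function.

The expression cassette is driven by a T7 promoter immediately followed by a lac operator and the strong T7 gene 10 ribosome binding site. Transcription therefore depends on T7 RNA polymerase supplied by the host. It is held off by lac repressor until it is induced with IPTG. The repressor is supplied from the plasmid itself by a full lacI gene under the up-mutated lacIq promoter. The reading frame opens with an 8xHis affinity tag, followed by E. coli thioredoxin (TrxA) as the fusion partner. A TEV protease recognition site comes next, so the N-terminal tag and fusion partner can be removed after purification. The gene of interest is cloned downstream of the TEV site between BsaI and either XhoI or HindIII. An optional C-terminal Strep-tag II lies after the cloning site and can serve as a second affinity handle, though the record does not say which cloning choice retains it. A T7 terminator closes the transcription unit.
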