Addgene plasmid #112577: pExp-Trx
Purpose: (Empty Backbone) Used for expression of protein in E. coli as TEV cleavable N-terminual 8His and Trx (thioredoxin (trxA) from E. coli fusions with optional C-terminal StrepII-tag
Depositing lab: Marko Hyvönen.
Backbone
  Vector backbone: pOP2S
  Vector type: Bacterial Expression
  Tag / fusion protein: 8xHis-TrxA (N terminal on backbone); Strep tag (C terminal on backbone)
Growth in bacteria
  Bacterial resistance: Ampicillin, 100 μg/mL
  Growth temperature: 37°C
  Growth strain: DH5alpha
  Copy number: High Copy
Gene/Insert
  Gene/Insert name: None
  Tag / fusion protein: 8xHis-TrxA (N terminal on backbone); Strep tag (C terminal on backbone)
Terms and licenses: Academic/Nonprofit Terms; Industry Terms: Not Available to Industry
Depositor comments: Contains N-terminal 8xHis, fusion partner: Trx (thioredoxin (trxA) from E. coli, UniProtKB: P0AA25, PMID: 7763371) followed by TEV protease cleavage site, optional C-terminal StrepII-tag. Cloning of GOI between BsaI and XhoI or HindIII
How to cite: pExp-Trx was a gift from Marko Hyvönen (Addgene plasmid # 112577 ; http://n2t.net/addgene:112577 ; RRID:Addgene_112577)
